Addgene plasmid #18927: CMV-GCaMP2
Depositing lab: Karel Svoboda. Depositing organization: HHMI, Janelia Research Campus. Publication: Characterization and subcellular targeting of GCaMP-type genetically-encoded calcium indicators. Mao T, O'Connor DH, Scheuss V, Nakai J, Svoboda K. PLoS ONE. 2008 . 3(3):e1796. 10.1371/journal.pone.0001796 PubMed 18350138.
Backbone
  Vector backbone: pCMV
  Vector type: Mammalian Expression
Growth in bacteria
  Bacterial resistance: Kanamycin, 50 μg/mL
  Growth temperature: 37°C
  Growth strain: DH5alpha
  Copy number: High Copy
Gene/Insert
  Gene/Insert name: GCaMP2
  Species: synthetic construct
  Insert size (bp): 1356
  GenBank ID: DQ381402
  Tag / fusion protein: His (N terminal on insert)
  Cloning method: Restriction Enzyme; 5′ cloning site BglII (not destroyed); 3′ cloning site NotI/XbaI (not destroyed)
  Sequencing primers: 5′ Gccccattgacgcaaatg; 3′ caagtaaaacctctacaaatgtgg
Terms and licenses: Academic/Nonprofit Terms; Industry Terms: Not Available to Industry
How to cite: CMV-GCaMP2 was a gift from Karel Svoboda (Addgene plasmid # 18927 ; http://n2t.net/addgene:18927 ; RRID:Addgene_18927)
