[The description below was written by a language model from this plasmid's Addgene catalogue record.]
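Description:
CMV-GCaMP2 is a mammalian expression plasmid built on a pCMV backbone that carries the genetically encoded calcium indicator GCaMP2. It is maintained in E. coli as a high-copy plasmid under kanamycin selection. The record gives no feature table, so the specific origin of replication, the polyadenylation signal and any mammalian selection marker are not stated. The promoter is not listed as a separate field either, but the backbone and construct names indicate that expression is driven by the cytomegalovirus immediate-early promoter, a strong constitutive promoter widely used for transient expression in mammalian cells.

The insert is a synthetic GCaMP2 open reading frame of about 1.36 kb, cloned by restriction digestion between a 5′ BglII site and 3′ NotI/XbaI sites, all of which remain intact and so allow the cassette to be excised or transferred. It carries an N-terminal His tag. GCaMP-type sensors are single-fluorophore indicators in which a circularly permuted GFP is flanked by calmodulin and the M13 calmodulin-binding peptide. Calcium binding drives a calmodulin–M13 interaction that alters the chromophore environment and increases green fluorescence, so intracellular calcium changes can be read out optically.

The associated publication concerns the characterization and subcellular targeting of GCaMP-type indicators. This fits use of the plasmid as an untargeted GCaMP2 expression construct for transfection into mammalian cells, imaging of calcium dynamics, and benchmarking against other sensor variants. According to the record, distribution is limited to academic and nonprofit users.
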