>Addgene plasmid #18927 | CMV-GCaMP2 | addgene partial sequence | sequence record 24787 | CMV-F 5'-CGCAAATGGGCGGTAGGCGTG-3'
CGGTGGGNNNTTAGCAGAGCTGGTTTGTTGAACCGTCAGATCCGCTAGCGCTACCGGACTCAGATCTCGC
CACCATGCGGGGNTTCTCATCATCATCATCATCATGGNTATGGCTAGCATGACTGGTGGACAGCAAATGG
GTCGGGATCTGTACGACGATGACGATAAGGATCTCGCCACCATGGTCGACTCATCACGTCGTAAGTGGAA
TAAGACAGGTCACGCAGTCAGAGCTATAGGTCGGCTGAGCTCACTCGAGAACGTCTATATCATGGCCGAC
AAGCAGAAGAACGGCATCAAGGCGAACTTCAAGATCCGCCACAACATCGAGGACGGCGGCGTGCAGCTCG
CCTACCACTACCAGCAGAACACCCCCATCGGCGACGGCCCCGTGCTGCTGCCCGACAACCACTACCTGAG
CACCCAGTCCAAACTTTCGAAAGACCCCAACGAGAAGCGCGATCACATGGTCCTGCTGGAGTTCGTGACC
GCCGCCGGGATCACTCTCGGCATGGACGAGCTGTACAAGGGCGGTACCGGAGGGAGCATGGTGAGCAAGG
GCGAGGAGCTGTTCACCGGGGTGGTGCCCATCCTGGTCGAGCTGGACGGCGACGTAAACGGCCACAAGTT
CAGCGTGTCCGGCGAGGGTGAGGGCGATGCCACCTACGGCAAGCTGACCCTGAAGTTCATCTGCACCACC
GGCAAGCTGCNGGTGCCCTGGCCCACCCTCGTGACACCTGACTTACGCGTGNAGTGCTNCAGCCGCTACC
CGACACTGAGCAGCAGACTCTCAGTCGCNTGCCGAGNTATNCNGACGCNCTNTTTTAGAGAGGNANANAA
ACNCCCGNGAGTATTTGNGNCACCTGTGACN
